Addgene plasmid #53118: pLenti-OC-IRES-BSD
Purpose: To create stable cell clones with high-level expression of Cas9 and OCT1
Depositing lab: Wensheng Wei. Depositing organization: Peking University. Publication: High-throughput screening of a CRISPR/Cas9 library for functional genomics in human cells. Zhou Y, Zhu S, Cai C, Yuan P, Li C, Huang Y, Wei W. Nature. 2014 Apr 9. doi: 10.1038/nature13166. PubMed 24717434.
Backbone
  Vector backbone: pLenti-CMV-BSD
  Vector type: Mammalian Expression, Lentiviral
  Selectable markers: Blasticidin
Growth in bacteria
  Bacterial resistance: Ampicillin, 100 μg/mL
  Growth temperature: 37°C
  Growth strain: Stbl3
  Copy number: High Copy
Gene/Insert 1
  Gene/Insert name: OCT1 (alt names: POU class 2 homeobox 1; POU2F1)
  Species: H. sapiens (human)
  Entrez Gene: POU2F1 (a.k.a. OCT1, OTF1, Oct1Z, oct-1B)
  Promoter: CMV
  Tag / fusion protein: P2A (C terminal on insert)
  Cloning method: Unknown
  Sequencing primers: 5′ CMV-F
Gene/Insert 2
  Gene/Insert name: Cas9
  Species: Streptococcus pyogenes
  Mutation: human codon-optimized
  Tag / fusion protein: NLS (N terminal on insert); NLS (C terminal on insert); IRES-BSD (C terminal on insert)
  Cloning method: Unknown
  Sequencing primers: 5′ unknown; 3′ pCDH-rev
Terms and licenses: Academic/Nonprofit Terms; Industry Terms: Not Available to Industry
How to cite: pLenti-OC-IRES-BSD was a gift from Wensheng Wei (Addgene plasmid # 53118 ; http://n2t.net/addgene:53118 ; RRID:Addgene_53118)
