[The description below was written by a language model from this plasmid's Addgene catalogue record.]
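Description:
pLenti-OC-IRES-BSD is a lentiviral mammalian expression plasmid built on the pLenti-CMV-BSD backbone and designed to deliver human OCT1 (POU2F1) and Cas9 together into target cells. It is propagated in bacteria as a high-copy plasmid under ampicillin selection, in a recombination-deficient strain of the kind generally used to keep repeat-containing lentiviral vectors stable. No feature table accompanies the record, so the specific viral elements (LTRs, packaging signal and so on) and the bacterial origin are not itemised, although they are implied by the vector type.

The payload is a single CMV-driven polycistronic cassette. OCT1 comes first and carries a C-terminal P2A peptide, which causes ribosomal skipping so that the downstream human codon-optimised Streptococcus pyogenes Cas9 is released as a separate protein. Cas9 is flanked by nuclear localisation signals at both its N and C termini to direct it to the nucleus. Following Cas9, an IRES allows cap-independent translation of the blasticidin resistance gene (BSD) from the same transcript. Because drug resistance is therefore coupled to expression of the upstream coding sequences, blasticidin selection enriches for cells that also express OCT1 and Cas9.

The stated purpose is to create stable cell clones with high-level expression of Cas9 and OCT1. The associated work concerns high-throughput CRISPR/Cas9 library screening for functional genomics in human cells, so such clones would serve as recipient lines for separately delivered guide RNAs. The record does not state why OCT1 is co-expressed, and it lists no guide RNA cassette on this plasmid.
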