>Addgene plasmid #53118 | pLenti-OC-IRES-BSD | depositor partial sequence | sequence record 82641 | insert
CGATAAGCTTGGGAGTTCCGCGTTACATAACTTACGGTAAATGGCCCGCCTGGCTGACCGCCCAACGACC
CCCGCCCATTGACGTCAATAATGACGTATGTTCCCATAGTAACGCCAATAGGGACTTTCCATTGACGTCA
ATGGGTGGAGTATTTACGGTAAACTGCCCACTTGGCAGTACATCAAGTGTATCATATGCCAAGTACGCCC
CCTATTGACGTCAATGACGGTAAATGGCCCGCCTGGCATTATGCCCAGTACATGACCTTATGGGACTTTC
CTACTTGGCAGTACATCTACGTATTAGTCATCGCTATTACCATGGTGATGCGGTTTTGGCAGTACATCAA
TGGGCGTGGATAGCGGTTTGACTCACGGGGATTTCCAAGTCTCCACCCCATTGACGTCAATGGGAGTTTG
TTTTGGCACCAAAATCAACGGGACTTTCCAAAATGTCGTAACAACTCCGCCCCATTGACGCAAATGGGCG
GTAGGCGTGTACGGTGGGAGGTCTATATAAGCAGAGCTCGTTTAGTGAACCGTCAGATCGCCTGGAGACG
CCATCCACGCTGTTTTGACCTCCATAGAAGACACCGACTCTAGAGGATCCGGACTAGTTTACCGGTGGGG
GCCCCCGGCGCGCCGGTGTACACCCTGCAGGGGTTTATGAACAATCCGTCAGAAACCAGTAAACCATCTA
TGGAGAGTGGAGATGGCAACACAGGCACACAAACCAATGGTCTGGACTTTCAGAAGCAGCCTGTGCCTGT
AGGAGGAGCAATCTCAACAGCCCAGGCGCAGGCTTTCCTTGGACATCTCCATCAGGTCCAACTCGCTGGA
ACAAGTTTACAGGCTGCTGCTCAGTCTTTAAATGTACAGTCTAAATCTAATGAAGAATCGGGGGATTCGC
AGCAGCCAAGCCAGCCTTCCCAGCAGCCTTCAGTGCAGGCAGCCATTCCCCAGACCCAGCTTATGCTAGC
TGGAGGACAGATAACTGGGCTTACTTTGACGCCTGCCCAGCAACAGTTACTACTCCAGCAGGCACAGGCA
CAGGCACAGCTGCTGGCTGCTGCAGTGCAGCAGCACTCCGCCAGCCAGCAGCACAGTGCTGCTGGAGCCA
CCATCTCCGCCTCTGCTGCCACGCCCATGACGCAGATCCCCCTGTCTCAGCCCATACAGATCGCACAGGA
TCTTCAACAACTGCAACAGCTTCAACAGCAGAATCTCAACCTGCAACAGTTTGTGTTGGTGCATCCAACC
ACCAATTTGCAGCCAGCGCAGTTTATCATCTCACAGACGCCCCAGGGCCAGCAGGGTCTCCTGCAAGCGC
AAAATCTTCTAACGCAACTACCTCAGCAAAGCCAAGCCAACCTCCTACAGTCGCAGCCAAGCATCACCCT
CACCTCCCAGCCAGCAACCCCAACACGCACAATAGCAGCAACCCCAATTCAGACACTTCCACAGAGCCAG
TCAACACCAAAGCGAATTGATACTCCCAGCTTGGAGGAGCCCAGTGACCTTGAGGAGCTTGAGCAGTTTG
CCAAGACCTTCAAACAAAGACGAATCAAACTTGGATTCACTCAGGGTGATGTTGGGCTCGCTATGGGGAA
ACTATATGGAAATGACTTCAGCCAAACTACCATCTCTCGATTTGAAGCCTTGAACCTCAGCTTTAAGAAC
ATGTGCAAGTTGAAGCCACTTTTAGAGAAGTGGCTAAATGATGCAGAGAACCTCTCATCTGATTCGTCCC
TCTCCAGCCCAAGTGCCCTGAATTCTCCAGGAATTGAGGGCTTGAGCCGTAGGAGGAAGAAACGCACCAG
CATAGAGACCAACATCCGTGTGGCCTTAGAGAAGAGTTTCTTGGAGAATCAAAAGCCTACCTCGGAAGAG
ATCACTATGATTGCTGATCAGCTCAATATGGAAAAAGAGGTGATTCGTGTTTGGTTCTGTAACCGCCGCC
AGAAAGAAAAAAGAATCAACCCACCAAGCAGTGGTGGGACCAGCAGCTCACCTATTAAAGCAATTTTCCC
CAGCCCAACTTCACTGGTGGCGACCACACCAAGCCTTGTGACTAGCAGTGCAGCAACTACCCTCACAGTC
AGCCCTGTCCTCCCTCTGACCAGTGCTGCTGTGACGAATCTTTCAGTTACAGGCACTTCAGACACCACCT
CCAACAACACAGCAACCGTGATTTCCACAGCGCCTCCAGCTTCCTCAGCAGTCACGTCCCCCTCTCTGAG
TCCCTCCCCTTCTGCCTCAGCCTCCACCTCCGAGGCATCCAGTGCCAGTGAGACCAGCACAACACAGACC
ACCTCCACTCCTTTGTCCTCCCCTCTTGGGACCAGCCAGGTGATGGTGACAGCATCAGGTTTGCAAACAG
CAGCAGCTGCTGCCCTTCAAGGAGCTGCACAGTTGCCAGCAAATGCCAGTCTTGCTGCCATGGCAGCTGC
TGCAGGACTAAACCCAAGCCTGATGGCACCCTCACAGTTTGCGGCTGGAGGTGCCTTACTCAGTCTGAAT
CCAGGGACCCTGAGCGGTGCTCTCAGCCCAGCTCTAATGAGCAACAGTACACTGGCAACTATTCAAGCTC
TTGCTTCTGGTGGCTCTCTTCCAATAACATCACTTGATGCAACTGGGAACCTGGTATTTGCCAATGCGGG
AGGAGCCCCCAACATCGTGACTGCCCCTCTGTTCCTGAACCCTCAGAACCTCTCTCTGCTCACCAGCAAC
CCTGTTAGCTTGGTCTCTGCCGCCGCAGCATCTGCAGGGAACTCTGCACCTGTAGCCAGCCTTCACGCCA
CCTCCACCTCTGCTGAGTCCATCCAGAACTCTCTCTTCACAGTGGCCTCTGCCAGCGGGGCTGCGTCCAC
CACCACCACCGCCTCCAAGGCACAGGGAAGCGGAGCTACTAACTTCAGCCTGCTGAAGCAGGCTGGAGAC
GTGGAGGAGAACCCTGGACCTATGGCCCCAAAGAAGAAGCGGAAGGTCGGTATCCACGGTGTCCCAGCAG
CCATGGACAAGAAGTACTCCATTGGGCTCGATATCGGCACAAACAGCGTCGGCTGGGCCGTCATTACGGA
CGAGTACAAGGTGCCGAGCAAAAAATTCAAAGTTCTGGGCAATACCGATCGCCACAGCATAAAGAAGAAC
CTCATTGGCGCCCTCCTGTTCGACTCCGGGGAGACGGCCGAAGCCACGCGGCTCAAAAGAACAGCACGGC
GCAGATATACCCGCAGAAAGAATCGGATCTGCTACCTGCAGGAGATCTTTAGTAATGAGATGGCTAAGGT
GGATGACTCTTTCTTCCATAGGCTGGAGGAGTCCTTTTTGGTGGAGGAGGATAAAAAGCACGAGCGCCAC
CCAATCTTTGGCAATATCGTGGACGAGGTGGCGTACCATGAAAAGTACCCAACCATATATCATCTGAGGA
AGAAGCTTGTAGACAGTACTGATAAGGCTGACTTGCGGTTGATCTATCTCGCGCTGGCGCATATGATCAA
ATTTCGGGGACACTTCCTCATCGAGGGGGACCTGAACCCAGACAACAGCGATGTCGACAAACTCTTTATC
CAACTGGTTCAGACTTACAATCAGCTTTTCGAAGAGAACCCGATCAACGCATCCGGAGTTGACGCCAAAG
CAATCCTGAGCGCTAGGCTGTCCAAATCCCGGCGGCTCGAAAACCTCATCGCACAGCTCCCTGGGGAGAA
GAAGAACGGCCTGTTTGGTAATCTTATCGCCCTGTCACTCGGGCTGACCCCCAACTTTAAATCTAACTTC
GACCTGGCCGAAGATGCCAAGCTTCAACTGAGCAAAGACACCTACGATGATGATCTCGACAATCTGCTGG
CCCAGATCGGCGACCAGTACGCAGACCTTTTTTTGGCGGCAAAGAACCTGTCAGACGCCATTCTGCTGAG
TGATATTCTGCGAGTGAACACGGAGATCACCAAAGCTCCGCTGAGCGCTAGTATGATCAAGCGCTATGAT
GAGCACCACCAAGACTTGACTTTGCTGAAGGCCCTTGTCAGACAGCAACTGCCTGAGAAGTACAAGGAAA
TTTTCTTCGATCAGTCTAAAAATGGCTACGCCGGATACATTGACGGCGGAGCAAGCCAGGAGGAATTTTA
CAAATTTATTAAGCCCATCTTGGAAAAAATGGACGGCACCGAGGAGCTGCTGGTAAAGCTTAACAGAGAA
GATCTGTTGCGCAAACAGCGCACTTTCGACAATGGAAGCATCCCCCACCAGATTCACCTGGGCGAACTGC
ACGCTATACTCAGGCGGCAAGAGGATTTCTACCCCTTTTTGAAAGATAACAGGGAAAAGATTGAGAAAAT
CCTCACATTTCGGATACCCTACTATGTAGGCCCCCTCGCCCGGGGAAATTCCAGATTCGCGTGGATGACT
CGCAAATCAGAAGAGACCATCACTCCCTGGAACTTCGAGGAAGTCGTGGATAAGGGGGCCTCTGCCCAGT
CCTTCATCGAAAGGATGACTAACTTTGATAAAAATCTGCCTAACGAAAAGGTGCTTCCTAAACACTCTCT
GCTGTACGAGTACTTCACAGTTTATAACGAGCTCACCAAGGTCAAATACGTCACAGAAGGGATGAGAAAG
CCAGCATTCCTGTCTGGAGAGCAGAAGAAAGCTATCGTGGACCTCCTCTTCAAGACGAACCGGAAAGTTA
CCGTGAAACAGCTCAAAGAAGACTATTTCAAAAAGATTGAATGTTTCGACTCTGTTGAAATCAGCGGAGT
GGAGGATCGCTTCAACGCATCCCTGGGAACGTATCACGATCTCCTGAAAATCATTAAAGACAAGGACTTC
CTGGACAATGAGGAGAACGAGGACATTCTTGAGGACATTGTCCTCACCCTTACGTTGTTTGAAGATAGGG
AGATGATTGAAGAACGCTTGAAAACTTACGCTCATCTCTTCGACGACAAAGTCATGAAACAGCTCAAGAG
GCGCCGATATACAGGATGGGGGCGGCTGTCAAGAAAACTGATCAATGGGATCCGAGACAAGCAGAGTGGA
AAGACAATCCTGGATTTTCTTAAGTCCGATGGATTTGCCAACCGGAACTTCATGCAGTTGATCCATGATG
ACTCTCTCACCTTTAAGGAGGACATCCAGAAAGCACAAGTTTCTGGCCAGGGGGACAGTCTTCACGAGCA
CATCGCTAATCTTGCAGGTAGCCCAGCTATCAAAAAGGGAATACTGCAGACCGTTAAGGTCGTGGATGAA
CTCGTCAAAGTAATGGGAAGGCATAAGCCCGAGAATATCGTTATCGAGATGGCCCGAGAGAACCAAACTA
CCCAGAAGGGACAGAAGAACAGTAGGGAAAGGATGAAGAGGATTGAAGAGGGTATAAAAGAACTGGGGTC
CCAAATCCTTAAGGAACACCCAGTTGAAAACACCCAGCTTCAGAATGAGAAGCTCTACCTGTACTACCTG
CAGAACGGCAGGGACATGTACGTGGATCAGGAACTGGACATCAATCGGCTCTCCGACTACGACGTGGATC
ATATCGTGCCCCAGTCTTTTCTCAAAGATGATTCTATTGATAATAAAGTGTTGACAAGATCCGATAAAAA
TAGAGGGAAGAGTGATAACGTCCCCTCAGAAGAAGTTGTCAAGAAAATGAAAAATTATTGGCGGCAGCTG
CTGAACGCCAAACTGATCACACAACGGAAGTTCGATAATCTGACTAAGGCTGAACGAGGTGGCCTGTCTG
AGTTGGATAAAGCAGGCTTCATCAAAAGGCAGCTTGTTGAGACACGCCAGATCACCAAGCACGTGGCCCA
AATTCTCGATTCACGCATGAACACCAAGTACGATGAAAATGACAAACTGATTCGAGAGGTGAAAGTTATT
ACTCTGAAGTCTAAGCTGGTCTCAGATTTCAGAAAGGACTTTCAGTTTTATAAGGTGAGAGAGATCAACA
ATTACCACCATGCGCATGATGCCTACCTGAATGCAGTGGTAGGCACTGCACTTATCAAAAAATATCCCAA
GCTTGAATCTGAATTTGTTTACGGAGACTATAAAGTGTACGATGTTAGGAAAATGATCGCAAAGTCTGAG
CAGGAAATAGGCAAGGCCACCGCTAAGTACTTCTTTTACAGCAATATTATGAATTTTTTCAAGACCGAGA
TTACACTGGCCAATGGAGAGATTCGGAAGCGACCACTTATCGAAACAAACGGAGAAACAGGAGAAATCGT
GTGGGACAAGGGTAGGGATTTCGCGACAGTCCGGAAGGTCCTGTCCATGCCGCAGGTGAACATCGTTAAA
AAGACCGAAGTACAGACCGGAGGCTTCTCCAAGGAAAGTATCCTCCCGAAAAGGAACAGCGACAAGCTGA
TCGCACGCAAAAAAGATTGGGACCCCAAGAAATACGGCGGATTCGATTCTCCTACAGTCGCTTACAGTGT
ACTGGTTGTGGCCAAAGTGGAGAAAGGGAAGTCTAAAAAACTCAAAAGCGTCAAGGAACTGCTGGGCATC
ACAATCATGGAGCGATCAAGCTTCGAAAAAAACCCCATCGACTTTCTCGAGGCGAAAGGATATAAAGAGG
TCAAAAAAGACCTCATCATTAAGCTTCCCAAGTACTCTCTCTTTGAGCTTGAAAACGGCCGGAAACGAAT
GCTCGCTAGTGCGGGCGAGCTGCAGAAAGGTAACGAGCTGGCACTGCCCTCTAAATACGTTAATTTCTTG
TATCTGGCCAGCCACTATGAAAAGCTCAAAGGGTCTCCCGAAGATAATGAGCAGAAGCAGCTGTTCGTGG
AACAACACAAACACTACCTTGATGAGATCATCGAGCAAATAAGCGAATTCTCCAAAAGAGTGATCCTCGC
CGACGCTAACCTCGATAAGGTGCTTTCTGCTTACAATAAGCACAGGGATAAGCCCATCAGGGAGCAGGCA
GAAAACATTATCCACTTGTTTACTCTGACCAACTTGGGCGCGCCTGCAGCCTTCAAGTACTTCGACACCA
CCATAGACAGAAAGCGGTACACCTCTACAAAGGAGGTCCTGGACGCCACACTGATTCATCAGTCAATTAC
GGGGCTCTATGAAACAAGAATCGACCTCTCTCAGCTCGGTGGAGACAAGCGTCCTGCTGCTACTAAGAAA
GCTGGTCAAGCTAAGAAAAAGAAATAATTAATAAAATTCCGCCCCTCTCCCTCCCCCCCCCTAACGTTAC
TGGCCGAAGCCGCTTGGAATAAGGCCGGTGTGCGTTTGTCTATATGTGATTTTCCACCATATTGCCGTCT
TTTGGCAATGTGAGGGCCCGGAAACCTGGCCCTGTCTTCTTGACGAGCATTCCTAGGGGTCTTTCCCCTC
TCGCCAAAGGAATGCAAGGTCTGTTGAATGTCGTGAAGGAAGCAGTTCCTCTGGAAGCTTCTTGAAGACA
AACAACGTCTGTAGCGACCCTTTGCAGGCAGCGGAACCCCCCACCTGGCGACAGGTGCCTCTGCGGCCAA
AAGCCACGTGTATAAGATACACCTGCAAAGGCGGCACAACCCCAGTGCCACGTTGTGAGTTGGATAGTTG
TGGAAAGAGTCAAATGGCTCTCCTCAAGCGTATTCAACAAGGGGCTGAAGGATGCCCAGAAGGTACCCCA
TTGTATGGGATCTGATCTGGGGCCTCGGTGCACATGCTTTACATGTGTTTAGTCGAGGTTAAAAAAACGT
CTAGGCCCCCCGAACCACGGGGACGTGGTTTTCCTTTGAAAAACACGATGATAAGCTAGCTCGAGCACGT
GTTGACAATTAATCATCGGCATAGTATATCGGCATAGTATAATACGACAAGGTGAGGAACTAAACCATGG
CCAAGCCTTTGTCTCAAGAAGAATCCACCCTCATTGAAAGAGCAACGGCTACAATCAACAGCATCCCCAT
CTCTGAAGACTACAGCGTCGCCAGCGCAGCTCTCTCTAGCGACGGCCGCATCTTCACTGGTGTCAATGTA
TATCATTTTACTGGGGGACCTTGTGCAGAACTCGTGGTGCTGGGCACTGCTGCTGCTGCGGCAGCTGGCA
ACCTGACTTGTATCGTCGCGATCGGAAATGAGAACAGGGGCATCTTGAGCCCCTGCGGACGGTGCCGACA
GGTGCTTCTCGATCTGCATCCTGGGATCAAAGCCATAGTGAAGGACAGTGATGGACAGCCGACGGCAGTT
GGGATTCGTGAATTGCTGCCCTCTGGTTATGTGTGGGAGGGCTAAG
