>Addgene plasmid #53118 | pLenti-OC-IRES-BSD | addgene partial sequence | sequence record 86030 | CMV-F 5'-CGCAAATGGGCGGTAGGCGTG-3'
AGCTCGTTTAGTGAACCGTCAGATCGCCTGGAGACGCCATCCACGCTGTTTTGACCTCCATAGAAGACAC
CGACTCTAGAGGATCCGGACTAGTTTACCGGTGGGGGCCCCCGGCGCGCCGGTGTACACCCTGCAGGGGT
TTATGAACAATCCGTCAGAAACCAGTAAACCATCTATGGAGAGTGGAGATGGCAACACAGGCACACAAAC
CAATGGTCTGGACTTTCAGAAGCAGCCTGTGCCTGTAGGAGGAGCAATCTCAACAGCCCAGGCGCAGGCT
TTCCTTGGACATCTCCATCAGGTCCAACTCGCTGGAACAAGTTTACAGGCTGCTGCTCAGTCTTTAAATG
TACAGTCTAAATCTAATGAAGAATCGGGGGATTCGCAGCAGCCAAGCCAGCCTTCCCAGCAGCCTTCAGT
GCAGGCAGCCATTCCCCAGACCCAGCTTATGCTAGCTGGAGGACAGATAACTGGGCTTACTTTGACGCCT
GCCCAGCAACAGTTACTACTCCAGCAGGCACAGGCACAGGCACAGCTGCTGGCTGCTGCAGTGCAGCAGC
ACTCCGCCAGCCAGCAGCACAGTGCTGCTGGAGCCACCATCTCCGCCTCTGCTGCCACGCCCATGACGCA
GATCCCCCTGTCTCAGCCCATACAGATCGCACAGGATCTTCAACAACTGCAACAGCTTCAACAGCAGAAT
CTCAACCTGCAACAGTTTGTGTTGGTGCATCCAACCACCAATTTGCAGCCAGCGCAGTTTATCATCTCAC
AGACGCCCCAGGGCCAGCAGGGTCTCCTGCAAGCGCAAAATCTTCTAACGCAACTACCTCAGCAAAGCCA
AGCCAACCTCCTACAGTCGCAGCCAAGCATCACCCTCACCTCCCAGCCAGCAACCCCAACA
