>Addgene plasmid #53118 | pLenti-OC-IRES-BSD | addgene partial sequence | sequence record 86032 | IRES-R2 5'-gacggcaatatggtggaaa-3'
GGCCTTATTCCAAGCGGCTTCGGCCAGTAACGTTAGGGGGGGGGAGGGAGAGGGGCGGAATTTTAATTAA
TTATTTCTTTTTCTTAGCTTGACCAGCTTTCTTAGTAGCAGCAGGACGCTTGTCTCCACCGAGCTGAGAG
AGGTCGATTCTTGTTTCATAGAGCCCCGTAATTGACTGATGAATCAGTGTGGCGTCCAGGACCTCCTTTG
TAGAGGTGTACCGCTTTCTGTCTATGGTGGTGTCGAAGTACTTGAAGGCTGCAGGCGCGCCCAAGTTGGT
CAGAGTAAACAAGTGGATAATGTTTTCTGCCTGCTCCCTGATGGGCTTATCCCTGTGCTTATTGTAAGCA
GAAAGCACCTTATCGAGGTTAGCGTCGGCGAGGATCACTCTTTTGGAGAATTCGCTTATTTGCTCGATGA
TCTCATCAAGGTAGTGTTTGTGTTGTTCCACGAACAGCTGCTTCTGCTCATTATCTTCGGGAGACCCTTT
GAGCTTTTCATAGTGGCTGGCCAGATACAAGAAATTAACGTATTTAGAGGGCAGTGCCAGCTCGTTACCT
TTCTGCAGCTCGCCCGCACTAGCGAGCATTCGTTTCCGGCCGTTTTCAAGCTCAAAGAGAGAGTACTTGG
GAAGCTTAATGATGAGGTCTTTTTTGACCTCTTTATATCCTTTCGCCTCGAGAAAGTCGATGGGGTTTTT
TTCGAAGCTTGATCGCTCCATGATTG
